>Addgene plasmid #50777 | pMXs-ms-L-Myc-L351P | depositor full sequence | sequence record 78407 | pMXs-ms-L-Myc-L351P sequence 5770 bps
CCCGAAAAGTGCCACCTGCATAATGAAAGACCCCACCTGTAGGTTTGGCAAGCTAGCTTAAGTAACGCCA
TTTTGCAAGGCATGGAAAAATACATAACTGAGAATAGAAAAGTTCAGATCAAGGTCAGGAACAGATGGAA
CAGCTGAATATGGGCCAAAGCGGATATCTGTGGTAAGCAGTTCCTGCCCCGGCTCAGGGCCAAGAACAGA
TGGAACAGCTGAATATGGGCCAAACAGGATATCTGTGGTAAGCAGTTCCTGCCCCGGCTCAGGGCCAAGA
ACAGATGGTCCCCAGATGCGGTCCAGCCCTCAGCAGTTTCTAGAGAACCATCAGATGTTTCCAGGGTGCC
CCAAGGACCTGAAATGACCCTGTGCCTTATTTGAACTAACCAATCAGTTCGCTTCTCGCTTCTGTTCGCG
CGCTTCTGCTCCCCGAGCTCAATAAAAGAGCCCACAACCCCTCACTCGGGGCGCCAGTCCTCCGATTGAC
TGAGTCGCCCGGGTACCCGTGTATCCAATAAACCCTCTTGCAGTTGCATCCGACTTGTGGTCTCGCTGTT
CCTTGGGAGGGTCTCCTCTGAGTGATTGACTACCCGTCAGCGGGGGTCTTTCATTTGGGGGCTCGTCCGG
GATCGGGAGACCCCTGCCCAGGGACCACCGACCCACCACCGGGAGGTAAGCTGGCCAGCAACTTATCTGT
GTCTGTCCGATTGTCTAGTGTCTATGACTGATTTTATGCGCCTGCGTCGGTACTAGTTAGCTAACTAGCT
CTGTATCTGGCGGACCCGTGGTGGAACTGACGAGTTCGGAACACCCGGCCGCAACCCTGGGAGACGTCCC
AGGGATCTCGGGGGCCGTTTTTGTGGCCCGACCTGAGTCCAAAAATCCCGATCGTTTTGGACTCTTTGGT
GCACCCCCCTTAGAGGAGGGATATGTGGTTCTGGTAGGAGACGAGAACCTAAAACAGTTCCCGCCTCCGT
CTGAATTTTTGCTTTCGGTTTGGGACCGAAGCCGCGCCGCGCGTCTTGTCTGCTGCAGCATCGTTCTGTG
TTGTCTCTGTCTGACTGTGTTTCTGTATTTGTCTGAAAATATGGGCCCGGGCCAGACTGTTACCACTCCC
TTAAGTTTGACCTTAGGTCACTGGAAAGATGTCGAGCGGATCGCTCACAACCAGTCGGTAGATGTCAAGA
AGAGACGTTGGGTTACCTTCTGCTCTGCAGAATGGCCAACCTTTAACGTCGGATGGCCGCGAGACGGCAC
CTTTAACCGAGACCTCATCACCCAGGTTAAGATCAAGGTCTTTTCACCTGGCCCGCATGGACACCCAGAC
CAGGTCCCCTACATCGTGACCTGGGAAGCCTTGGCTTTTGACCCCCCTCCCTGGGTCAAGCCCTTTGTAC
ACCCTAAGCCTCCGCCTCCTCTTCCTCCATCCGCCCCGTCTCTCCCCCTTGAACCTCCTCGTTCGACCCC
GCCTCGATCCTCCCTTTATCCAGCCCTCACTCCTTCTCTAGGCGCCCCCATATGGCCATATGAGATCTTA
TATGGGGCACCCCCGCCCCTTGTAAACTTCCCTGACCCTGACATGACAAGAGTTACTAACAGCCCCTCTC
TCCAAGCTCACTTACAGGCTCTCTACTTAGTCCAGCACGAAGTCTGGAGACCTCTGGCGGCAGCCTACCA
AGAACAACTGGACCGACCGGTGGTACCTCACCCTTACCGAGTCGGCGACACAGTGTGGGTCCGCCGACAC
CAGACTAAGAACCTAGAACCTCGCTGGAAAGGACCTTACACAGTCCTGCTGACCACCCCCACCGCCCTCA
AAGTAGACGGCATCGCAGCTTGGATACACGCCGCCCACGTGAAGGCTGCCGACCCCGGGGGTGGACCATC
CTCTAGACTGCCGGATCTAGCTAGTTAATTAAGGATCCCAGTGTGGTGGTACGGGAAATCACAAGTTTGT
ACAAAAAAGCAGGCTCCGCGGCCGCCCCCTTCACCATGGACTTCGACTCGTATCAGCACTATTTCTACGA
CTATGACTGCGGAGAGGATTTCTACCGCTCCACGGCGCCCAGCGAGGACATCTGGAAGAAATTCGAGCTG
GTGCCGTCGCCCCCCACGTCGCCGCCCTGGGGCTCCGGTCCCGGCGCCGTGGACCCAGCCTCTGGGATTA
ATCCCGGGGAGCCGTGGCCTGGAGGGGGTGCCGGGGACGAGGCGGAATCTCGGGGCCATTCGAAAGCCTG
GGGCAGGAATTATGCTTCCATCATTCGCCGTGACTGCATGTGGAGCGGCTTCTCCGCCCGAGAACGGCTG
GAGAGAGTGGTGAGCGACAGGCTGGCCCCAGGCGCGCCCCGGGGGAACCCGCCCAAAGCGCCCGCTACCC
CGGACGGCACTCCTAGTCTGGAAGCCAGTAACCCGGCGCCCGCCACCCAATGTCAGCTGGGCGAGCCCAA
GACTCAGGCCTGCTCCGGGTCCGAGAGCCCCAGCGATTCTGAAGGTGAAGAGATTGACGTGGTGACCGTG
GAGAAGAGGCGATCTCTGGACATCCGAAAGCCAGTCACCATCACGGTGCGAGCAGACCCCCTGGACCCCT
GCATGAAGCACTTCCATATCTCTATCCACCAACAGCAGCATAACTATGCTGCCCGTTTTCCTCCAGAAAG
TTGCTCTCAAGAGGGGGATCCTGAGCCAGGTCCCCAGGAAGAGGCTCCGGAGATAGAAGCTCCCAAGGAG
AAAGAGGAGGAGGAAGAGGAAGAGGAGGAAGAAGAGATTGTGAGCCCCCCACCTGTCGGAAGTGAGGCTC
CCCAGTCCTGCCACCCCAAACCTGTCAGTTCTGACACTGAGGACGTGACCAAGAGGAAGAACCATAACTT
CTTGGAACGAAAAAGGAGGAATGACCTCCGCTCCCGGTTCCTAGCCCTGCGGGACCAGGTTCCCACCCTG
GCCAGCTGCTCTAAGGCCCCCAAAGTCGTGATCCTCAGCAAGGCGTTAGAATACTTGCAGGCTTTGGTGG
GGGCTGAAAAGAAAATGGCTACAGAGAAAAGGCAGCCCCGGTGTCGGCAACAGCAACTGCAAAAGAGAAT
CGCGTACCTCAGTGGCTACTAAAAGGGTGGGCGCGCCGACCCAGCTTTCTTGTACAAAGTGGTGATGAGC
GGCCGCCAGCACAGTGGTCGACGATAAAATAAAAGATTTTATTTAGTCTCCAGAAAAAGGGGGGAATGAA
AGACCCCACCTGTAGGTTTGGCAAGCTAGCTTAAGTAACGCCATTTTGGAAGGCATGGAAAAATACATAA
CTGAGAATAGAGAAGTTCAGATCAAGGTCAGGAACAGATGGAACAGCTGAATATGGGCCAAACAGGATAT
CTGTGGTAAGCAGTTCCTGCCCCGGCTCAGGGCCAAGAACAGATGGAACAGCTGAATATGGGCCAAACAG
GATATCTGTGGTAAGCAGTTCCTGCCCCGGCTCAGGGCCAAGAACAGATGGTCCCCAGATGCGGTCCAGC
CCTCAGCAGTTTCTAGAGAACCATCAGATGTTTCCAGGGTGCCCCAAGGACCTGAAATGACCCTGTGCCT
TATTTGAACTAACCAATCAGTTCGCTTCTCGCTTCTGTTCGCGCGCTTCTGCTCCCCGAGCTCAATAAAA
GAGCCCACAACCCCTCACTCGGGGCGCCAGTCCTCCGATTGACTGAGTCGCCCGGGTACCCGTGTATCCA
ATAAACCCTCTTGCAGTTGCATCCGACTTGTGGTCTCGCTGTTCCTTGGGAGGGTCTCCTCTGAGTGATT
GACTACCCGTCAGCGGGGGTCTTTCATTCTGCATTAATGAATCGGCCAACGCGCGGGGAGAGGCGGTTTG
CGTATTGGGCGCTCTTCCGCTTCCTCGCTCACTGACTCGCTGCGCTCGGTCGTTCGGCTGCGGCGAGCGG
TATCAGCTCACTCAAAGGCGGTAATACGGTTATCCACAGAATCAGGGGATAACGCAGGAAAGAACATGTG
AGCAAAAGGCCAGCAAAAGGCCAGGAACCGTAAAAAGGCCGCGTTGCTGGCGTTTTTCCATAGGCTCCGC
CCCCCTGACGAGCATCACAAAAATCGACGCTCAAGTCAGAGGTGGCGAAACCCGACAGGACTATAAAGAT
ACCAGGCGTTTCCCCCTGGAAGCTCCCTCGTGCGCTCTCCTGTTCCGACCCTGCCGCTTACCGGATACCT
GTCCGCCTTTCTCCCTTCGGGAAGCGTGGCGCTTTCTCATAGCTCACGCTGTAGGTATCTCAGTTCGGTG
TAGGTCGTTCGCTCCAAGCTGGGCTGTGTGCACGAACCCCCCGTTCAGCCCGACCGCTGCGCCTTATCCG
GTAACTATCGTCTTGAGTCCAACCCGGTAAGACACGACTTATCGCCACTGGCAGCAGCCACTGGTAACAG
GATTAGCAGAGCGAGGTATGTAGGCGGTGCTACAGAGTTCTTGAAGTGGTGGCCTAACTACGGCTACACT
AGAAGGACAGTATTTGGTATCTGCGCTCTGCTGAAGCCAGTTACCTTCGGAAAAAGAGTTGGTAGCTCTT
GATCCGGCAAACAAACCACCGCTGGTAGCGGTGGTTTTTTTGTTTGCAAGCAGCAGATTACGCGCAGAAA
AAAAGGATCTCAAGAAGATCCTTTGATCTTTTCTACGGGGTCTGACGCTCAGTGGAACGAAAACTCACGT
TAAGGGATTTTGGTCATGAGATTATCAAAAAGGATCTTCACCTAGATCCTTTTGCGGCCGGCCGCAAATC
AATCTAAAGTATATATGAGTAAACTTGGTCTGACAGTTACCAATGCTTAATCAGTGAGGCACCTATCTCA
GCGATCTGTCTATTTCGTTCATCCATAGTTGCCTGACTCCCCGTCGTGTAGATAACTACGATACGGGAGG
GCTTACCATCTGGCCCCAGTGCTGCAATGATACCGCGAGACCCACGCTCACCGGCTCCAGATTTATCAGC
AATAAACCAGCCAGCCGGAAGGGCCGAGCGCAGAAGTGGTCCTGCAACTTTATCCGCCTCCATCCAGTCT
ATTAATTGTTGCCGGGAAGCTAGAGTAAGTAGTTCGCCAGTTAATAGTTTGCGCAACGTTGTTGCCATTG
CTACAGGCATCGTGGTGTCACGCTCGTCGTTTGGTATGGCTTCATTCAGCTCCGGTTCCCAACGATCAAG
GCGAGTTACATGATCCCCCATGTTGTGCAAAAAAGCGGTTAGCTCCTTCGGTCCTCCGATCGTTGTCAGA
AGTAAGTTGGCCGCAGTGTTATCACTCATGGTTATGGCAGCACTGCATAATTCTCTTACTGTCATGCCAT
CCGTAAGATGCTTTTCTGTGACTGGTGAGTACTCAACCAAGTCATTCTGAGAATAGTGTATGCGGCGACC
GAGTTGCTCTTGCCCGGCGTCAACACGGGATAATACCGCGCCACATAGCAGAACTTTAAAAGTGCTCATC
ATTGGAAAACGTTCTTCGGGGCGAAAACTCTCAAGGATCTTACCGCTGTTGAGATCCAGTTCGATGTAAC
CCACTCGTGCACCCAACTGATCTTCAGCATCTTTTACTTTCACCAGCGTTTCTGGGTGAGCAAAAACAGG
AAGGCAAAATGCCGCAAAAAAGGGAATAAGGGCGACACGGAAATGTTGAATACTCATACTCTTCCTTTTT
CAATATTATTGAAGCATTTATCAGGGTTATTGTCTCATGAGCGGATACATATTTGAATGTATTTAGAAAA
ATAAACAAATAGGGGTTCCGCGCACATTTC
Features (pLannotate 1.2.2; 13 found; start..end, strand, type, name):
     22..615     +  LTR            LTR: long terminal repeat from Moloney murine leukemia virus
    678..1035    +  misc_feature   MMLV Ψ: packaging signal of Moloney murine leukemia virus (MMLV)
   1100..1516    +  CDS            gag (truncated): truncated Moloney murine leukemia virus (MMLV) gag gene lacking the start codon
   1526..1900    +  misc_feature   pol region: Moloney murine leukemia virus (MMLV) pol region containing the splice acceptor site
   1951..1975    +  protein_bind   attB1: mutant version of attB; recombination site for the Gateway® BP reaction BP Clonase™
   1996..3099    +  CDS            MYCL: MYCL_HUMAN - Also known as BHLHE38, LMYC, MYCL1. Experimental evidence at protein level: Swiss-Prot protein existence level 1. From Homo sapiens (Human).
   3119..3143    -  protein_bind   attB2: mutant version of attB; recombination site for the Gateway® BP reaction BP Clonase™
   3215..3336    +  LTR            3' LTR (ΔU3) (fragment): self-inactivating 3' long terminal repeat (LTR) from Moloney murine leukemia virus
   3337..3806    +  LTR            LTR: long terminal repeat from Moloney murine leukemia virus
   3809..3862    -  CDS            lacI (fragment): lac repressor; lacI; The lac repressor binds to the lac operator to inhibit transcription in E. coli. This inhibition can be relieved by adding lactose or isopropyl-β-D-thiogalactopyranoside (IPTG).
   4045..4633    -  rep_origin     ori: high-copy-number ColE1/pMB1/pBR322/pUC origin of replication
   4797..5657    -  CDS            AmpR: β-lactamase; bla; confers resistance to ampicillin, carbenicillin, and related antibiotics
   5658..5762    -  promoter       AmpR promoter: bla
