[The description below was written by a language model from this plasmid's Addgene catalogue record and pLannotate feature annotations shown in this document.]
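Description:
pMXs-ms-L-Myc-L351P is a Moloney murine leukemia virus (MMLV)-based retroviral vector for expressing a mutant form of mouse L-Myc in mammalian cells. It is built on pMXs-gw, a Gateway-adapted version of the pMXs backbone. In bacteria it is propagated through a high-copy ColE1/pUC-type origin and selected with ampicillin via the β-lactamase gene and its own promoter. No mammalian selection marker or reporter appears in the feature table.

The viral portion comprises a 5′ MMLV LTR, the Ψ packaging signal, a truncated gag segment lacking its start codon, and a pol-derived region that carries a splice acceptor. These are followed by the insert and the 3′ LTR sequences. No separate internal promoter is annotated, so expression is presumably driven from the 5′ LTR, which is typical for pMXs vectors. Because the plasmid lacks functional gag, pol and env genes, those functions must be supplied in trans by a packaging cell line to produce replication-defective particles. The automated annotation labels part of the 3′ LTR as a ΔU3 fragment, but the catalogue entry does not describe the vector as self-inactivating.

The L-Myc coding sequence sits between attB1 and attB2 sites left by Gateway recombination from an entry clone. The annotation tool matched it to human MYCL by homology, whereas the catalogue specifies the mouse Mycl gene. The insert carries the L351P substitution, recorded as abolishing binding to Max, the usual dimerisation partner of Myc proteins. The associated publication concerns promotion of direct reprogramming by transformation-deficient Myc. This suggests the construct serves as a Max-binding-deficient comparison for testing which L-Myc activities matter in reprogramming.
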