Addgene plasmid #50777: pMXs-ms-L-Myc-L351P
Purpose: retroviral expression of mouse L-Myc L351P mutant
Depositing lab: Shinya Yamanaka. Depositing organization: Kyoto University, Center for iPS Cell Research and Application. Publication: Promotion of direct reprogramming by transformation-deficient Myc. Nakagawa M, Takizawa N, Narita M, Ichisaka T, Yamanaka S. Proc Natl Acad Sci U S A. 2010 Aug 10;107(32):14152-7. doi: 10.1073/pnas.1009374107. Epub 2010 Jul 26. PubMed 20660764.
Backbone
  Vector backbone: pMXs-gw
  Backbone manufacturer: Yamanaka Lab, Addgene plasmid #18656
  Backbone size w/o insert (bp): 4750
  Vector type: Mammalian Expression, Retroviral
Growth in bacteria
  Bacterial resistance: Ampicillin, 100 μg/mL
  Growth temperature: 37°C
  Growth strain: DH5alpha
  Copy number: Unknown
Gene/Insert
  Gene/Insert name: L-Myc-L351P (alt name: v-myc myelocytomatosis viral oncogene homolog, lung carcinoma derived (avian), L-myc; Lmyc1; Mycl1; Lmyc-1; bHLHe38; AW536278)
  Species: M. musculus (mouse)
  Insert size (bp): 1320
  Mutation: L351P (does not bind to Max)
  Entrez Gene: Mycl (a.k.a. L-myc, Lmyc-1, Lmyc1, Mycl1, bHLHe38)
  Cloning method: Gateway Cloning
  Sequencing primers: 5′ pMX-S1811
Resource information
  A portion of this plasmid was derived from a plasmid made by: Gateway cassette and pENTRE/D-TOPO are from Invitrogen Corporation. pMXs is from Dr. Toshio Kitamura of the University of Tokyo, the Institute of Medical Science. If you use this plasmid in a paper, please cite: Retrovirus-mediated gene transfer and expression cloning: powerful tools in functional genomics. Exp Hematol. 2003 Nov;31(11):1007-14. Kitamura T, Koshino Y, Shibata F, Oki T, Nakajima H, Nosaka T, Kumagai H.
Terms and licenses: Academic/Nonprofit Terms; Industry Terms: Not Available to Industry
How to cite: pMXs-ms-L-Myc-L351P was a gift from Shinya Yamanaka (Addgene plasmid # 50777 ; http://n2t.net/addgene:50777 ; RRID:Addgene_50777)
