>Addgene plasmid #50777 | pMXs-ms-L-Myc-L351P | addgene partial sequence | sequence record 77853 | pMX-L3205 5'-CCCTTTTTCTGGAGACTAAATAAA-3'
TCGTCGACCACTGTGCTGGCGGCCGCTCGAGTTTAAATAGTACATAATGGATTTCCTTACGCGAAATACG
GGCAGACATGGCCTGCCCGGTTATTATTATTTTTGACACCAGACCAACTGGTAATGGTAGCGACCGGCGC
TCAGCTGGAATATCACCACTTTGTACAAGAAAGCTGGGTCGGCGCGCCCACCCTTTTAGTAGCCACTGAG
GTACGCGATTCTCTTTTGCAGTTGCTGTTGCCGACACCGGGGCTGCCTTTTCTCTGTAGCCATTTTCTTT
TCAGCCCCCACCAAAGCCTGCAAGTATTCTAACGCCTTGCTGAGGATCACGACTTTGGGGGCCTTAGAGC
AGCTGGCCAGGGTGGGAACCTGGTCCCGCAGGGCTAGGAACCGGGAGCGGAGGTCATTCCTCCTTTTTCG
TTCCAAGAAGTTATGGTTCTTCCTCTTGGTCACGTCCTCAGTGTCAGAACTGACAGGTTTGGGGTGGCAG
GACTGGGGAGCCTCACTTCCGACAGGTGGGGGGCTCACAATCTCTTCTTCCTCCTCTTCCTCTTCCTCCT
CCTCTTTCTCCTTGGGAGCTTCTATCTCCGGAGCCTCTTCCTGGGGACCTGGCTCAGGATCCCCCTCTTG
AGAGCAACTTTCTGGAGGAAAACGGGCAGCATAGTTATGCTGCTGTTGGTGGATAGAGATATGGAAGTGC
TTCATGCAGGGGTCCAGGGGGTCTGCTCGCACCGTGATGGTGACTGGCTTTCGGATGTCCAGAGATCGCC
TCTTCTCCACGGTCACCACGTCAATCTCTTCACCTTCAGAATCGCTGGGGCTCTCGGACCCGGAGCAGGC
CTGAGTCTTGGGCTCGCCCAGCTGACATTGGGTGGCGGGCGCCGGGTTACTGGCTTCCAGACTAGGAGTG
CCGTCCGGGGTAGCGGGCGCTTTGGGCGGGTTCCCCCGGGGCGCGCCTGGGGCCAGCCTGTCGCTCACCA
CTCTCTCCAGCCGTTCTCGGGCGGAGAAGCCGCTCCACATGCAGTCACGGCGAATGATGGAAGCATAATT
CCTGCCCCAGGCTTTCGAATGGCCCCGAGATTCCGCCTCGTCCCCGGCACCCCCTCCAGGCCACGGCTCC
CCGGGATTAATCCC
